>Addgene plasmid #31821 | pcDNA3-YFP-PKD2 | addgene partial sequence | sequence record 38388 | CMV-F 5'-CGCAAATGGGCGGTAGGCGTG-3'
GGCTACTAGAGAACCCACTGCTTACTGGCTTATCGAAATTAATACGACTCACTATAGGGAGACCCAAGCT
TCGCCACCATGGTGAGCAAGGGCGAGGAGCTGTTCACCGGGGTGGTGCCCATCCTGGTCGAGCTGGACGG
CGACGTAAACGGCCACAAGTTCAGCGTGTCCGGCGAGGGCGAGGGCGATGCCACCTACGGCAAGCTGACC
CTGAAGTTCATCTGCACCACCGGCAAGCTGCCCGTGCCCTGGCCCACCCTCGTGACCACCTTCGGCTACG
GCCTGAAGTGCTTCGCCCGCTACCCCGACCACATGAAGCAGCACGACTTCTTCAAGTCCGCCATGCCCGA
AGGCTACGTCCAGGAGCGCACCATCTTCTTCAAGGACGACGGCAACTACAAGACCCGCGCCGAGGTGAAG
TTCGAGGGCGACACCCTGGTGAACCGCATCGAGCTGAAGGGCATCGACTTCAAGGAGGACGGCAACATCC
TGGGGCACAAGCTGGAGTACAACTACAACAGCCACAACGTCTATATCATGGCCGACAAGCAGAAGAACGG
CATCAAGGTGAACTTCAAGATCCGCCACAACATCGAGGACGGCAGCGTGCAGCTCGCCGACCACTACCAG
CAGAACACCCCCATCGGCGACGGCCCCGTGCTGCTGCCCGACAACCACTACCTGAGCTACCAGTCCAAGC
TGAGCAAAGACCCCAACGAGAAGCGCGATCACATGGTCCTGCTGGAGTTCGTGACCGCCGCCGGGATCAC
TCACGGCATGGACGAGCTGTACAAGGCTGGTACCGAGCTCGGATCCGCCACCGCCCCCTCTTATCCCGCC
GGGCTCCCTGGCTCTCCCG
