>Addgene plasmid #31821 | pcDNA3-YFP-PKD2 | addgene partial sequence | sequence record 38389 | SP6 5'-ATTTAGGTGACACTATAG-3'
CTGATGCGCTCCGCCAGCCCCTGCATGTCGTGGTCCTGTGGTGGACAGGCCCCACCGAGATCCCTGTCCG
TGGGCAGCCCAGACCCAGGCAGCGGATGCTCTGCTGCAAACTGCTCCCAGCGCGCGTCGTCACTCTCATG
CGTGATGTATCGCTCTCCCATCTTCCCCTCCAGCTCTCGGAGGTCCAGCCACGTCTGGTACTCCTGTAAC
CAGGGGTGGCTGAGAGATTTGTCCACGCTGTAGCGTTTGCGCATCTTCACCTGCAGCAGGTTGTTGATGA
GGTCAATGGCTCCAGCTGAGATGTGGCTCCAGGGGCTGGCCGGGTACATGAAGGCGGCGTTCTGGATCTG
GTCATTGATGTCCTCATCCTCGTTGAAAGGGAAGGTGCCGCTGAGGCTGACGTACATGATCACGCCCACT
GACCACATGTCCAGCGAGCGGTTGTAGCCCTGGTTGAGCAGCACCTCGGGTGCCAGGTAGGCCGGCGTGC
CCACCACTGAGCGGCGGAACGACTTCTCGCCGATGATGCGAGCAAAGCCAAAGTCACACAGCTTCACCTG
AGGAAATGGGTCTGCTGATGCCAGCAACACGTTTTCTGGTTTCAAGTCACAGTGGACAATGTTCTTGAAG
TGAAGGTGTCTCAAAGCCACCAGGATCTGGGTGATGAGGAACTTGGTGAGGCGCTCAGGCAGCCGGCCCT
TCTCACTGGACAGGATCATCTCCAACATGTCCCCATGCAGCTTCTCCATCACCACAAACACTTTCTCAGG
CGTCTCGAACATGCACTCCAGGTTCACGATCCCGGGATGCCGCAGGCTCTGCAGAATGGCCACTTCATTC
CGGAGCTGGCTCTCCTGCTTGGTAGGGAAGCGCAGTTTGTCAATGACCTTAACTGCCACG
