[The description below was written by a language model from this plasmid's Addgene catalogue record.]
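Description:
pcDNA3-YFP-PKD2 is a mammalian expression plasmid built on the Invitrogen pcDNA3 backbone (about 5.4 kb without insert) that encodes human protein kinase D2 (PRKD2, also called PKD2 or nPKC-D2) fused at its N terminus to yellow fluorescent protein. The insert is recorded as roughly 2.7 kb and was placed in the polylinker by restriction cloning between BamHI and XhoI, both of which remain intact, so it can be excised or transferred with these enzymes. The listed sequencing primers, T7 upstream and SP6 downstream, correspond to the phage promoter sites that flank the pcDNA3 cloning region. The record does not explicitly name the promoter driving expression. Standard pcDNA3 uses the CMV immediate-early promoter with a bovine growth hormone polyadenylation signal, and this is presumably the arrangement here. No feature table is provided to confirm individual elements.

The plasmid is maintained in E. coli at high copy number under ampicillin selection. It also carries a neomycin resistance marker, allowing G418 selection of stably transfected mammalian cells in addition to transient expression.

The YFP tag allows the kinase to be visualised in living or fixed cells, so its expression level and subcellular distribution can be followed by fluorescence microscopy. The associated publication concerns how the scaffold protein NHERF-1 shapes the amplitude and duration of localized protein kinase D activity. This suggests the construct was used to express and track the PKD2 isoform in studies of spatially restricted PKD signalling, although the record does not describe specific experiments.
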