Addgene plasmid #31821: pcDNA3-YFP-PKD2
Depositing lab: Alexandra Newton. Depositing organization: University of California, San Diego (UCSD). Publication: The protein scaffold NHERF-1 controls the amplitude and duration of localized protein kinase D activity. Kunkel MT, Garcia EL, Kajimoto T, Hall RA, Newton AC. J Biol Chem. 2009 Sep 4. 284(36):24653-61. 10.1074/jbc.M109.024547 PubMed 19581308.
Backbone
  Vector backbone: pcDNA3
  Backbone manufacturer: Invitrogen
  Backbone size w/o insert (bp): 5400
  Vector type: Mammalian Expression
  Selectable markers: Neomycin (select with G418)
Growth in bacteria
  Bacterial resistance: Ampicillin, 100 μg/mL
  Growth temperature: 37°C
  Growth strain: DH5alpha
  Copy number: High Copy
Gene/Insert
  Gene/Insert name: YFP-Protein Kinase D2 (alt names: YFP-PKD2; PKD2)
  Species: H. sapiens (human)
  Insert size (bp): 2655
  GenBank ID: AF309082.1
  Entrez Gene: PRKD2 (a.k.a. HSPC187, PKD2, nPKC-D2)
  Tag / fusion protein: YFP (N terminal on insert)
  Cloning method: Restriction Enzyme; 5′ cloning site BamHI (not destroyed); 3′ cloning site XhoI (not destroyed)
  Sequencing primers: 5′ T7; 3′ Sp6
Terms and licenses: Academic/Nonprofit Terms; Industry Terms: Not Available to Industry
How to cite: pcDNA3-YFP-PKD2 was a gift from Alexandra Newton (Addgene plasmid # 31821 ; http://n2t.net/addgene:31821 ; RRID:Addgene_31821)
